Addgene plasmid #172352: pLV-REPORT(EF1a)TetR
Purpose: Tet Repressor reporter
Depositing lab: David Bersten. Depositing organization: Adelaide University. Publication: dFLASH; dual FLuorescent transcription factor Activity Sensor for Histone integrated live-cell reporting and high-content screening. Allen TP, Roennfeldt AE, Reckdharajkumar M, Liu M, Quinn RJ, Russell DL, Peet DJ, Whitelaw ML, Bersten DC. bioRxiv 2023.11.21.568191 10.1101/2023.11.21.568191.
Backbone
  Vector backbone: pLV
  Backbone size w/o insert (bp): 8000
  Total vector size (bp): 10594
  Vector type: Mammalian Expression, Lentiviral, Synthetic Biology
  Selectable markers: Hygromycin
Growth in bacteria
  Bacterial resistance: Ampicillin, 100 μg/mL
  Growth temperature: 37°C
  Growth strain: NEB Stable
  Copy number: High Copy
Gene/Insert 1
  Gene/Insert name: TetR (alt name: Tet Repressor)
Gene/Insert 2
  Gene/Insert name: d2eGFP
  Promoter: EF1alpha
  Tag / fusion protein: 3x SV40 NLS (N terminal on insert)
  Cloning method: Unknown
  Sequencing primers: 5′ n/a
Gene/Insert 3
  Gene/Insert name: HygR (alt names: hygromycin B phosphotransferase; hph)
Terms and licenses: Academic/Nonprofit Terms; Industry Terms: Not Available to Industry
Depositor comments: Our lab uses DH5alpha cells for growth, and recombination is generally not a problem with this lenti backbone. Use NEBstable or similar strains if recombination observed. Please visit https://www.biorxiv.org/content/10.1101/2023.11.21.568191v2 for bioRxiv preprint.
How to cite: pLV-REPORT(EF1a)TetR was a gift from David Bersten (Addgene plasmid # 172352 ; http://n2t.net/addgene:172352 ; RRID:Addgene_172352)
