[The description below was written by a language model from this plasmid's Addgene catalogue record and pLannotate feature annotations shown in this document.]
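Description:
pLV-REPORT(EF1a)TetR is a roughly 10.6 kb third-generation-style, self-inactivating HIV-1 lentiviral transfer plasmid on the pLV backbone, intended for stable integration of a synthetic reporter circuit into mammalian cells. In bacteria it is maintained through a high-copy ColE1/pUC origin and selected with ampicillin (AmpR). The viral genome is transcribed from an RSV promoter fused to a truncated 5' LTR, followed by the Ψ packaging signal with a gag fragment, the RRE for Rev-dependent export, and the cPPT/CTS. It ends in a ΔU3 3' LTR and an SV40 poly(A) signal. A post-transcriptional regulatory element annotated as hepatitis B virus PRE (with overlapping HBV X and surface antigen fragment calls) lies upstream of the 3' LTR and presumably enhances transcript expression.

Two units sit between the LTRs. The upstream unit contains a fragment matching the TRE3G Tet-responsive promoter, followed by the E. coli TetR coding sequence and a short SV40 small t antigen fragment. The record does not explain how this upstream element is meant to be controlled, although the "REPORT" name and catalogue purpose suggest it is the responsive module of the design. The downstream unit uses the EF-1α core promoter and intron A to drive a single open reading frame: three tandem SV40 nuclear localisation signals fused to EGFP with a mouse ornithine decarboxylase degron (d2eGFP, a destabilised, nuclear green reporter). This is joined by an E2A ribosome-skipping peptide to hygromycin phosphotransferase, so fluorescence and hygromycin selection are co-expressed.

The catalogue describes it as a Tet repressor reporter within a dual-fluorescent transcription factor activity sensor system for live-cell and high-content screening.
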