Features (pLannotate 1.2.2; 37 found; start..end, strand, type, name):
      4..110     +  rep_origin     mini-oriP (fragment): internally truncated variant of the Epstein-Barr virus oriP replication origin (Tanaka et al., 1999)
    120..158     -  CDS            TcR (fragment): tetracycline efflux protein; tet; confers resistance to tetracycline
    159..180     +  protein_bind   CAP binding site: CAP binding activates transcription in the presence of cAMP. E. coli catabolite activator protein
    195..225     +  promoter       lac promoter: promoter for the E. coli lac operon
    233..249     +  protein_bind   lac operator: The lac repressor binds to the lac operator to inhibit transcription in E. coli. This inhibition can be relieved by adding lactose or isopropyl-β-D-thiogalactopyranoside (IPTG). lac repressor encoded by lacI
    294..312     +  promoter       T3 promoter: promoter for bacteriophage T3 RNA polymerase
    340..566     +  promoter       RSV promoter: Rous sarcoma virus enhancer/promoter
    567..747     +  LTR            5' LTR (truncated): truncated 5' long terminal repeat (LTR) from HIV-1
    794..919     +  misc_feature   HIV-1 Ψ: packaging signal of human immunodeficiency virus type 1
    903..1266    +  CDS            HIV-1 gag (fragment): gag protein from human immunodeficiency virus 1; gag
   1412..1645    +  misc_feature   RRE: The Rev response element (RRE) of HIV-1 allows for Rev-dependent mRNA export from the nucleus to the cytoplasm.
   2022..2122    +  CDS            Rev (fragment): human immunodeficiency virus 1 (HIV-1) Rev protein; rev; enhances nuclear export of unspliced and incompletely spliced viral mRNAs
   2136..2253    +  misc_feature   cPPT/CTS: central polypurine tract and central termination sequence of HIV-1
   2288..2416    +  promoter       TRE3G promoter (fragment): 3rd-generation Tet-responsive promoter that can be activated by binding of Tet-On® 3G
   2459..3079    +  CDS            tetR: TETR2_ECOLX - Experimental evidence at protein level: Swiss-Prot protein existence level 1. TetR is the repressor of the tetracycline resistance element; its N-terminal region forms a helix-turn-helix structure and binds DNA. Binding of tetracycline to TetR reduces the repressor affinity for the tetracycline resistance gene (tetA) promoter operator sites. From Escherichia coli.
   3203..3269    +  CDS            small t antigen (fragment): SV40 (simian virus 40) small t antigen
   3295..3506    +  promoter       EF-1α core promoter: core promoter for human elongation factor EF-1α
   3507..3616    +  intron         EF-1α intron A (fragment): intron upstream of the start codon of human EF-1α
   4250..4453    +  intron         EF-1α intron A: truncated intron upstream of the start codon of human EF-1α
   4562..4582    +  CDS            SV40 NLS: nuclear localization signal of SV40 (simian virus 40) large T antigen
   4586..4606    +  CDS            SV40 NLS: nuclear localization signal of SV40 (simian virus 40) large T antigen
   4610..4630    +  CDS            SV40 NLS: nuclear localization signal of SV40 (simian virus 40) large T antigen
   4640..5356    +  CDS            EGFP: EGFP is a basic (constitutively fluorescent) green fluorescent protein published in 1996, derived from Aequorea victoria. It is reported to be a rapidly-maturing weak dimer with moderate acid sensitivity.
   5339..5482    +  CDS            Odc1 (fragment): DCOR_MOUSE - Also known as Odc. Experimental evidence at protein level: Swiss-Prot protein existence level 1. Catalyzes the first and rate-limiting step of polyamine biosynthesis that converts ornithine into putrescine, which is the precursor for the polyamines, spermidine and spermine. Polyamines are essential for cell proliferation and are implicated in cellular processes, ranging from DNA replication to apoptosis. From Mus musculus (Mouse).
   5483..5542    +  CDS            E2A: 2A peptide from equine rhinitis A virus polyprotein Eukaryotic ribosomes fail to insert a peptide bond between the Gly and Pro residues, yielding separate polypeptides.
   5543..6568    +  CDS            HygR: aminoglycoside phosphotransferase from E. coli; aph(4)-Ia; confers resistance to hygromycin
   6575..6730    +  CDS            HBsAg (S) (fragment): major/small (S) envelope protein of hepatitis B virus hepatitis B surface antigen
   7045..7303    +  ncRNA          HBV PRE 1151-1410: Accession: RF02816 - Hepatitis B virus post-transcriptional regulatory element 1151-1410
   7269..7709    +  CDS            X: X_HBVD3 - Experimental evidence at protein level: Swiss-Prot protein existence level 1. Multifunctional protein that plays a role in silencing host antiviral defenses and promoting viral transcription. Does not seem to be essential for HBV infection. May be directly involved in development of cirrhosis and liver cancer (hepatocellular carcinoma). Most of cytosolic activities involve modulation of cytosolic calcium. The effect on apoptosis is controversial depending on the cell types in which the studies have been conducted. May induce apoptosis by localizing in mitochondria and causing loss of
   7731..7799    +  CDS            nef (fragment): NEF_HV1Z2 - Experimental evidence at protein level: Swiss-Prot protein existence level 1. Extracellular Nef protein targets CD4(+) T-lymphocytes for apoptosis by interacting with CXCR4 surface receptors. From Human immunodeficiency virus type 1 group M subtype D (isolate Z2/CDC-Z34) (HIV-1).
   7801..8034    +  LTR            3' LTR (ΔU3): self-inactivating 3' long terminal repeat (LTR) from HIV-1
   8106..8227    +  polyA_signal   SV40 poly(A) signal: SV40 polyadenylation signal
   8247..8351    +  promoter       SV40 promoter (fragment): SV40 early promoter
   8699..8803    +  promoter       AmpR promoter: bla
   8804..9664    +  CDS            AmpR: β-lactamase; bla; confers resistance to ampicillin, carbenicillin, and related antibiotics
   9835..10423   +  rep_origin     ori: high-copy-number ColE1/pMB1/pBR322/pUC origin of replication
  10469..3       -  CDS            TcR (fragment) (across the origin): tetracycline efflux protein; tet; confers resistance to tetracycline
>Addgene plasmid #172352 | pLV-REPORT(EF1a)TetR | addgene full sequence | sequence record 354685 | Addgene NGS Result
CGATAACCCTAATTCGATAGCATATGCTTCCCGTTGGGTAACATATGCTATTGAATTAGGGTTAGTCTGG
ATAGTATATACTACTACCCGGGAAGCATATGCTACCCGTTTAGGGTTCACCGGTGATGCCGGCCACGATG
CGTCCGGCGTAGAGGATCTAATGTGAGTTAGCTCACTCATTAGGCACCCCAGGCTTTACACTTTATGCTT
CCGGCTCGTATGTTGTGTGGAATTGTGAGCGGATAACAATTTCACACAGGAAACAGCTATGACCATGATT
ACGCCAAGCGCGCAATTAACCCTCACTAAAGGGAACAAAAGCTGGAGCTGCAAGCTTAATGTAGTCTTAT
GCAATACTCTTGTAGTCTTGCAACATGGTAACGATGAGTTAGCAACATGCCTTACAAGGAGAGAAAAAGC
ACCGTGCATGCCGATTGGTGGAAGTAAGGTGGTACGATCGTGCCTTATTAGGAAGGCAACAGACGGGTCT
GACATGGATTGGACGAACCACTGAATTGCCGCATTGCAGAGATATTGTATTTAAGTGCCTAGCTCGATAC
ATAAACGGGTCTCTCTGGTTAGACCAGATCTGAGCCTGGGAGCTCTCTGGCTAACTAGGGAACCCACTGC
TTAAGCCTCAATAAAGCTTGCCTTGAGTGCTTCAAGTAGTGTGTGCCCGTCTGTTGTGTGACTCTGGTAA
CTAGAGATCCCTCAGACCCTTTTAGTCAGTGTGGAAAATCTCTAGCAGTGGCGCCCGAACAGGGACTTGA
AAGCGAAAGGGAAACCAGAGGAGCTCTCTCGACGCAGGACTCGGCTTGCTGAAGCGCGCACGGCAAGAGG
CGAGGGGCGGCGACTGGTGAGTACGCCAAAAATTTTGACTAGCGGAGGCTAGAAGGAGAGAGATGGGTGC
GAGAGCGTCAGTATTAAGCGGGGGAGAATTAGATCGCGATGGGAAAAAATTCGGTTAAGGCCAGGGGGAA
AGAAAAAATATAAATTAAAACATATAGTATGGGCAAGCAGGGAGCTAGAACGATTCGCAGTTAATCCTGG
CCTGTTAGAAACATCAGAAGGCTGTAGACAAATACTGGGACAGCTACAACCATCCCTTCAGACAGGATCA
GAAGAACTTAGATCATTATATAATACAGTAGCAACCCTCTATTGTGTGCATCAAAGGATAGAGATAAAAG
ACACCAAGGAAGCTTTAGACAAGATAGAGGAAGAGCAAAACAAAAGTAAGACCACCGCACAGCAAGCGGC
CGCTGATCTTCAGACCTGGAGGAGGAGATATGAGGGACAATTGGAGAAGTGAATTATATAAATATAAAGT
AGTAAAAATTGAACCATTAGGAGTAGCACCCACCAAGGCAAAGAGAAGAGTGGTGCAGAGAGAAAAAAGA
GCAGTGGGAATAGGAGCTTTGTTCCTTGGGTTCTTGGGAGCAGCAGGAAGCACTATGGGCGCAGCGTCAA
TGACGCTGACGGTACAGGCCAGACAATTATTGTCTGGTATAGTGCAGCAGCAGAACAATTTGCTGAGGGC
TATTGAGGCGCAACAGCATCTGTTGCAACTCACAGTCTGGGGCATCAAGCAGCTCCAGGCAAGAATCCTG
GCTGTGGAAAGATACCTAAAGGATCAACAGCTCCTGGGGATTTGGGGTTGCTCTGGAAAACTCATTTGCA
CCACTGCTGTGCCTTGGAATGCTAGTTGGAGTAATAAATCTCTGGAACAGATTTGGAATCACACGACCTG
GATGGAGTGGGACAGAGAAATTAACAATTACACAAGCTTAATACACTCCTTAATTGAAGAATCGCAAAAC
CAGCAAGAAAAGAATGAACAAGAATTATTGGAATTAGATAAATGGGCAAGTTTGTGGAATTGGTTTAACA
TAACAAATTGGCTGTGGTATATAAAATTATTCATAATGATAGTAGGAGGCTTGGTAGGTTTAAGAATAGT
TTTTGCTGTACTTTCTATAGTGAATAGAGTTAGGCAGGGATATTCACCATTATCGTTTCAGACCCACCTC
CCAACCCCGAGGGGACCCGACAGGCCCGAAGGAATAGAAGAAGAAGGTGGAGAGAGAGACAGAGACAGAT
CCATTCGATTAGTGAACGGATCTCGACGGTATCGGTTTTAAAAGAAAAGGGGGGATTGGGGGGTACAGTG
CAGGGGAAAGAATAGTAGACATAATAGCAACAGACATACAAACTAAAGAATTACAAAAACAAATTACAAA
AATTCAAAATTTTATCGATTTCGAACCTAGGGTTTAAACGGCGCGCCAGCTTTAGGCGTGTACGGTGGGC
GCCTATAAAAGCAGAGCTCGTTTAGTGAACCGTCAGATCGCCTGGAGCAATTCCACAACACTTTTGTCTT
ATACCAACTTTCCGTACCACTTCCTACCCTCGTAAAGTCGACACCGGGGCCCAGATCTATCGATCGGCCG
GATCCACCATGTCTAGATTAGATAAAAGTAAAGTGATTAACAGCGCATTAGAGCTGCTTAATGAGGTCGG
AATCGAAGGTTTAACAACCCGTAAACTCGCCCAGAAGCTAGGTGTAGAGCAGCCTACATTGTATTGGCAT
GTAAAAAATAAGCGGGCTTTGCTCGACGCCTTAGCCATTGAGATGTTAGATAGGCACCATACTCACTTTT
GCCCTTTAGAAGGGGAAAGCTGGCAAGATTTTTTACGTAATAACGCTAAAAGTTTTAGATGTGCTTTACT
AAGTCATCGCGATGGAGCAAAAGTACATTTAGGTACACGGCCTACAGAAAAACAGTATGAAACTCTCGAA
AATCAATTAGCCTTTTTATGCCAACAAGGTTTTTCACTAGAGAATGCATTATATGCACTCAGCGCTGTGG
GGCATTTTACTTTAGGTTGCGTATTGGAAGATCAAGAGCATCAAGTCGCTAAAGAAGAAAGGGAAACACC
TACTACTGATAGTATGCCGCCATTATTACGACAAGCTATCGAATTATTTGATCACCAAGGTGCAGAGCCA
GCCTTCTTATTCGGCCTTGAATTGATCATATGCGGATTAGAAAAACAACTTAAATGTGAAAGTGGGTCCG
CGTACAGCGGATCCCGGGAATTCAGATCTTATTAACGCCCGCCCCACGACCCGCAGCGCCCGACCGAAAG
GAGCGACCGTCGACCTCGACGGATCGGGAGATCTCGACCGAGCTTTGCAAAGATGGATAAAGTTTTAAAC
AGAGAGGAATCTTTGCAGCTAATGGACCTTCTAGGTCTTGAAAGGAGTGGGAATTGGCTCCGGTGCCCGT
CAGTGGGCAGAGCGCACATCGCCCACAGTCCCCGAGAAGTTGGGGGGAGGGGTCGGCAATTGAACCGGTG
CCTAGAGAAGGTGGCGCGGGGTAAACTGGGAAAGTGATGTCGTGTACTGGCTCCGCCTTTTTCCCGAGGG
TGGGGGAGAACCGTATATAAGTGCAGTAGTCGCCGTGAACGTTCTTTTTCGCAACGGGTTTGCCGCCAGA
ACACAGGTAAGTGCCGTGTGTGGTTCCCGCGGGCCTGGCCTCTTTACGGGTTATGGCCCTTGCGTGCCTT
GAATTACTTCCACCTGGCTGCAGTACGTGATTCTTGATCCCGAGCTTCGGGTTGGAAGTGGGTGGGAGAG
TTCGAGGCCTTGCGCTTAAGGAGCCCCTTCGCCTCGTGCTTGAGTTGAGGCCTGGCCTGGGCGCTGGGGC
CGCCGCGTGCGAATCTGGTGGCACCTTCGCGCCTGTCTCGCTGCTTTCGATAAGTCTCTAGCCATTTAAA
ATTTTTGATGACCTGCTGCGACGCTTTTTTTCTGGCAAGATAGTCTTGTAAATGCGGGCCAAGATCGATC
TGCACACTGGTATTTCGGTTTTTGGGGCCGCGGGCGGCGACGGGGCCCGTGCGTCCCAGCGCACATGTTC
GGCGAGGCGGGGCCTGCGAGCGCGGCCACCGAGAATCGGACGGGGGTAGTCTCAAGCTGGCCGGCCTGCT
CTGGTGCCTGGCCTCGCGCCGCCGTGTATCGCCCCGCCCTGGGCGGCAAGGCTGGCCCGGTCGGCACCAG
TTGCGTGAGCGGAAAGATGGCCGCTTCCCGGCCCTGCTGCAGGGAGCTCAAAATGGAGGACGCGGCGCTC
GGGAGAGCGGGCGGGTGAGTCACCCACACAAAGGAAAAGGGCCTTTCCGTCCTCAGCCGTCGCTTCATGT
GACTCCACGGAGTACCGGGCGCCGTCCAGGCACCTCGATTAGTTCTCGATCGAGCTTTTGGAGTACGTCG
TCTTTAGGTTGGGGGGAGGGGTTTTATGCGATGGAGTTTCCCCACACTGAGTGGGTGGAGACTGAAGTTA
GGCCAGCTTGGCACTTGATGTAATTCTCCTTGGAATTTGCCCTTTTTGAGTTTGGATCTTGGTTCATTCT
CAAGCCTCAGACAGTGGTTCAAAGTTTTTTTCTTCCATTTCAGGTGTCGTGAGGAATTAGCTTGACCAAG
CTTGGTACCGAGCTCGGATCCACTAGTAACGGCCGCCAGTGTGCTGGAATTCTCGAGGTCGCCACCATGG
TGCACGTGGATCCAAAAAAGAAGAGAAAGGTAGATCCAAAAAAGAAGAGAAAGGTAGATCCAAAAAAGAA
GAGAAAGGTACACGTGTCCATGGTGAGCAAGGGCGAGGAGCTGTTCACCGGGGTGGTGCCCATCCTGGTC
GAGCTGGACGGCGACGTAAACGGCCACAAGTTCAGCGTGTCCGGCGAGGGCGAGGGCGATGCCACCTACG
GCAAGCTGACCCTGAAGTTCATCTGCACCACCGGCAAGCTGCCCGTGCCCTGGCCCACCCTCGTGACCAC
CCTGACCTACGGCGTGCAGTGCTTCAGCCGCTACCCCGACCACATGAAGCAGCACGACTTCTTCAAGTCC
GCCATGCCCGAAGGCTACGTCCAGGAGCGCACCATCTTCTTCAAGGACGACGGCAACTACAAGACCCGCG
CCGAGGTGAAGTTCGAGGGCGACACCCTGGTGAACCGCATCGAGCTGAAGGGCATCGACTTCAAGGAGGA
CGGCAACATCCTGGGGCACAAGCTGGAGTACAACTACAACAGCCACAACGTCTATATCATGGCCGACAAG
CAGAAGAACGGCATCAAGGTGAACTTCAAGATCCGCCACAACATCGAGGACGGCAGCGTGCAGCTCGCCG
ACCACTACCAGCAGAACACCCCCATCGGCGACGGCCCCGTGCTGCTGCCCGACAACCACTACCTGAGCAC
CCAGTCCGCCCTGAGCAAAGACCCCAACGAGAAGCGCGATCACATGGTCCTGCTGGAGTTCGTGACCGCC
GCCGGGATCACTCTCGGCATGGACGAGCTGTACAAGAAGCTTAGCCATGGCTTCCCGCCGGAGGTGGAGG
AGCAGGATGATGGCACGCTGCCCATGTCTTGTGCCCAGGAGAGCGGGATGGACCGTCACCCTGCAGCCTG
TGCTTCTGCTAGGATCAATGTGCAGTGTACTAATTATGCTCTCTTGAAATTGGCTGGAGATGTTGAGAGC
AACCCAGGTCCCATGAAAAAGCCTGAACTCACCGCGACGTCTGTCGAGAAGTTTCTGATCGAAAAGTTCG
ACAGCGTCTCCGACCTGATGCAGCTCTCGGAGGGCGAAGAATCTCGTGCTTTCAGCTTCGATGTAGGAGG
GCGTGGATATGTCCTGCGGGTAAATAGCTGCGCCGATGGTTTCTACAAAGATCGTTATGTTTATCGGCAC
TTTGCATCGGCCGCGCTCCCGATTCCGGAAGTGCTTGACATTGGGGAATTCAGCGAGAGCCTGACCTATT
GCATCTCCCGCCGTGCACAGGGTGTCACGTTGCAAGACCTGCCTGAAACCGAACTGCCCGCTGTTCTGCA
GCCGGTCGCGGAGGCCATGGATGCGATCGCTGCGGCCGATCTTAGCCAGACGAGCGGGTTCGGCCCATTC
GGACCGCAAGGAATCGGTCAATACACTACATGGCGTGATTTCATATGCGCGATTGCTGATCCCCATGTGT
ATCACTGGCAAACTGTGATGGACGACACCGTCAGTGCGTCCGTCGCGCAGGCTCTCGATGAGCTGATGCT
TTGGGCCGAGGACTGCCCCGAAGTCCGGCACCTCGTGCACGCGGATTTCGGCTCCAACAATGTCCTGACG
GACAATGGCCGCATAACAGCGGTCATTGACTGGAGCGAGGCGATGTTCGGGGATTCCCAATACGAGGTCG
CCAACATCTTCTTCTGGAGGCCGTGGTTGGCTTGTATGGAGCAGCAGACGCGCTACTTCGAGCGGAGGCA
TCCGGAGCTTGCAGGATCGCCGCGGCTCCGGGCGTATATGCTCCGCATTGGTCTTGACCAACTCTATCAG
AGCTTGGTTGACGGCAATTTCGATGATGCAGCTTGGGCGCAGGGTCGATGCGACGCAATCGTCCGATCCG
GAGCCGGGACTGTCGGGCGTACACAAATCGCCCGCAGAAGCGCGGCCGTCTGGACCGATGGCTGTGTAGA
AGTACTCGCCGATAGTGGAAACCGACGCCCCAGCACTCGTCCGAGGGCAAAGGAATAGGCTAGCCTAGTG
CCATTTGTTCAGTGGTTCGTAGGGCTTTCCCCCACTGTTTGGCTTTCAGTTATATGGATGATGTGGTATT
GGGGGCCAAGTCTGTACAGCATCTTGAGTCCCTTTTTACCGCTGTTACCAATTTTCTTTTGTCTTTGGGT
ATACATTTAAACCCTAACAAAACAAAGAGATGGGGTTACTCTCTAAATTTTATGGGTTATGTCATTGGAT
GTTATGGGTCCTTGCCACAAGAACACATCATACAAAAAATCAAAGAATGTTTTAGAAAACTTCCTATTAA
CAGGCCTATTGATTGGAAAGTATGTCAACGAATTGTGGGTCTTTTGGGTTTTGCTGCCCCTTTTACACAA
TGTGGTTATCCTGCGTTGATGCCTTTGTATGCATGTATTCAATCTAAGCAGGCTTTCACTTTCTCGCCAA
CTTACAAGGCCTTTCTGTGTAAACAATACCTGAACCTTTACCCCGTTGCCCGGCAACGGCCAGGTCTGTG
CCAAGTGTTTGCTGACGCAACCCCCACTGGCTGGGGCTTGGTCATGGGCCATCAGCGCATGCGTGGAACC
TTTTCGGCTCCTCTGCCGATCCATACTGCGGAACTCCTAGCCGCTTGTTTTGCTCGCAGCAGGTCTGGAG
CAAACATTATCGGGACTGATAACTCTGTTGTCCTATCCCGCAAATATACATCGTTTCCATGGCTGCTAGG
CTGTGCTGCCAACTGGATCCTGCGCGGGACGTCCTTTGTTTACGTCCCGTCGGCGCTGAATCCTGCGGAC
GACCCTTCTCGGGGTCGCTTGGGACTCTCTCGTCCCCTTCTCCGTCTGCCGTTCCGACCGACCACGGGGC
GCACCTCTCTTTACGCGGACTCCCCGTCTGTGCCTTCTCATCTGCCGGACCGTGTGCACTTCGCTTCACC
TCTGCACGTCGCATGGAGACCACCGTGAACGCCCACCAAATATTGCCCAAGGTCTTACATAAGAGGACTC
TTGGACTCTCAGCAATGTCAACGACCGACCTTGAGGCATACTTCAAAGACTGTTTGTTTAAAGACTGGGA
GGAGTTGGGGGAGGAGATTAGGTTAAAGGTCTTTGTACTAGGAGGCTGTAGGCATAAATTGGTCTGCGCA
CCAGCACCATGGCGCAATCACTAGAGCGGGGTACCTTTAAGACCAATGACTTACAAGGCAGCTGTAGATC
TTAGCCACTTTTTAAAAGAAAAGGGGGGACTGGAAGGGCTAATTCACTCCCAACGAAGACAAGATCTGCT
TTTTGCTTGTACTGGGTCTCTCTGGTTAGACCAGATCTGAGCCTGGGAGCTCTCTGGCTAACTAGGGAAC
CCACTGCTTAAGCCTCAATAAAGCTTGCCTTGAGTGCTTCAAGTAGTGTGTGCCCGTCTGTTGTGTGACT
CTGGTAACTAGAGATCCCTCAGACCCTTTTAGTCAGTGTGGAAAATCTCTAGCAGTAGTAGTTCATGTCA
TCTTATTATTCAGTATTTATAACTTGCAAAGAAATGAATATCAGAGAGTGAGAGGAACTTGTTTATTGCA
GCTTATAATGGTTACAAATAAAGCAATAGCATCACAAATTTCACAAATAAAGCATTTTTTTCACTGCATT
CTAGTTGTGGTTTGTCCAAACTCATCAATGTATCTTATCATGTCTGGCTCTAGCTATCCCGCCCCTAACT
CCGCCCATCCCGCCCCTAACTCCGCCCAGTTCCGCCCATTCTCCGCCCCATGGCTGACTAATTTTTTTTA
TTTATGCAGAGGCCGAGGCCGGATCCCTTGAGTGGCTTTCATCCTGGAGCAGACTTTGCAGTCTGTGGAC
TGCAACACAACATTGCCTTTATGTGTAACTCTTGGCTGAAGCTCTTACACCAATGCTGGGGGACATGTAC
CTCCCAGGGGCCCAGGAAGACTACGGGAGGCTACACCAACGTCAATCAGAGGGGCCTGTGTAGCTACCGA
TAAGCGGACCCTCAAGAGGGCATTAGCAATAGTGTTTATAAGGCCCCCTTGTTAATTCTTGAAGACGAAA
GGGCCTCGTGATACGCCTATTTTTATAGGTTAATGTCATGATAATAATGGTTTCTTAGACGTCAGGTGGC
ACTTTTCGGGGAAATGTGCGCGGAACCCCTATTTGTTTATTTTTCTAAATACATTCAAATATGTATCCGC
TCATGAGACAATAACCCTGATAAATGCTTCAATAATATTGAAAAAGGAAGAGTATGAGTATTCAACATTT
CCGTGTCGCCCTTATTCCCTTTTTTGCGGCATTTTGCCTTCCTGTTTTTGCTCACCCAGAAACGCTGGTG
AAAGTAAAAGATGCTGAAGATCAGTTGGGTGCACGAGTGGGTTACATCGAACTGGATCTCAACAGCGGTA
AGATCCTTGAGAGTTTTCGCCCCGAAGAACGTTTTCCAATGATGAGCACTTTTAAAGTTCTGCTATGTGG
CGCGGTATTATCCCGTGTTGACGCCGGGCAAGAGCAACTCGGTCGCCGCATACACTATTCTCAGAATGAC
TTGGTTGAGTACTCACCAGTCACAGAAAAGCATCTTACGGATGGCATGACAGTAAGAGAATTATGCAGTG
CTGCCATAACCATGAGTGATAACACTGCGGCCAACTTACTTCTGACAACGATCGGAGGACCGAAGGAGCT
AACCGCTTTTTTGCACAACATGGGGGATCATGTAACTCGCCTTGATCGTTGGGAACCGGAGCTGAATGAA
GCCATACCAAACGACGAGCGTGACACCACGATGCCTGCAGCAATGGCAACAACGTTGCGCAAACTATTAA
CTGGCGAACTACTTACTCTAGCTTCCCGGCAACAATTAATAGACTGGATGGAGGCGGATAAAGTTGCAGG
ACCACTTCTGCGCTCGGCCCTTCCGGCTGGCTGGTTTATTGCTGATAAATCTGGAGCCGGTGAGCGTGGG
TCTCGCGGTATCATTGCAGCACTGGGGCCAGATGGTAAGCCCTCCCGTATCGTAGTTATCTACACGACGG
GGAGTCAGGCAACTATGGATGAACGAAATAGACAGATCGCTGAGATAGGTGCCTCACTGATTAAGCATTG
GTAACTGTCAGACCAAGTTTACTCATATATACTTTAGATTGATTTAAAACTTCATTTTTAATTTAAAAGG
ATCTAGGTGAAGATCCTTTTTGATAATCTCATGACCAAAATCCCTTAACGTGAGTTTTCGTTCCACTGAG
CGTCAGACCCCGTAGAAAAGATCAAAGGATCTTCTTGAGATCCTTTTTTTCTGCGCGTAATCTGCTGCTT
GCAAACAAAAAAACCACCGCTACCAGCGGTGGTTTGTTTGCCGGATCAAGAGCTACCAACTCTTTTTCCG
AAGGTAACTGGCTTCAGCAGAGCGCAGATACCAAATACTGTCCTTCTAGTGTAGCCGTAGTTAGGCCACC
ACTTCAAGAACTCTGTAGCACCGCCTACATACCTCGCTCTGCTAATCCTGTTACCAGTGGCTGCTGCCAG
TGGCGATAAGTCGTGTCTTACCGGGTTGGACTCAAGACGATAGTTACCGGATAAGGCGCAGCGGTCGGGC
TGAACGGGGGGTTCGTGCACACAGCCCAGCTTGGAGCGAACGACCTACACCGAACTGAGATACCTACAGC
GTGAGCTATGAGAAAGCGCCACGCTTCCCGAAGGGAGAAAGGCGGACAGGTATCCGGTAAGCGGCAGGGT
CGGAACAGGAGAGCGCACGAGGGAGCTTCCAGGGGGAAACGCCTGGTATCTTTATAGTCCTGTCGGGTTT
CGCCACCTCTGACTTGAGCGTCGATTTTTGTGATGCTCGTCAGGGGGGCGGAGCCTATGGAAAAACGCCA
GCAACGCGGCCTTTTTACGGTTCCTGGCCTTTTGCTGGCCTTGAAGCTGTCCCTGATGGTCGTCATCTAC
CTGCCTGGACAGCATGGCCTGCAACGCGGGCATCCCGATGCCGCCGGAAGCGAGAAGAATCATAATGGGG
AAGGCCATCCAGCCTCGCGTCG
